Addgene plasmid #236103: POC1358
Purpose: Assembled plasmid containing four inserts (from POC1343, POC1344, POC1345 and POC1346) assembled in POC1355
Depositing lab: Christopher A. O'Callaghan. Depositing organization: University of Oxford. Publication: UniClo: scarless hierarchical DNA assembly without sequence constraint. Flores-Fernandez CN, Lin D, Robins K, O'Callaghan CA. Nucleic Acids Res. 2025 Jun 20;53(12):gkaf548. doi: 10.1093/nar/gkaf548. PubMed 40548934.
Backbone
  Vector backbone: POC1355
  Backbone manufacturer: Self-made
  Backbone size w/o insert (bp): 4357
  Total vector size (bp): 5269
  Vector type: Bacterial Expression
Growth in bacteria
  Bacterial resistance: Ampicillin, 100 μg/mL
  Growth temperature: 37°C
  Growth strain: DH5alpha
  Copy number: Unknown
Gene/Insert
  Gene/Insert name: DNA fragment flanked by BsaI sites (alt name: MICA gene fragment modified)
  Insert size (bp): 912
  Cloning method: Restriction Enzyme; 5′ cloning site BsaI (unknown if destroyed); 3′ cloning site BsaI (unknown if destroyed)
  Sequencing primers: 5′ TGGTGTAAACAAATTGACGC; 3′ ACGCCCTTTTAAATATCCG
Terms and licenses: Academic/Nonprofit Terms; Industry Terms: Not Available to Industry
How to cite: POC1358 was a gift from Christopher A. O'Callaghan (Addgene plasmid # 236103 ; http://n2t.net/addgene:236103 ; RRID:Addgene_236103)
