[The description below was written by a language model from this plasmid's Addgene catalogue record and pLannotate feature annotations shown in this document.]
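Description:
POC1358 is a 5,269 bp bacterial plasmid produced as an assembly product of the UniClo method, a scarless hierarchical DNA assembly scheme designed to work without sequence constraints. It consists of the self-made 4,357 bp acceptor vector POC1355 carrying a 912 bp insert that was built by joining four fragments supplied from the donor plasmids POC1343, POC1344, POC1345 and POC1346. The insert is catalogued as a modified MICA gene fragment flanked by BsaI sites, and BsaI was used at both cloning junctions. Whether those sites survive in the final molecule is not recorded. BsaI is a type IIS enzyme that cuts outside its recognition sequence, which is what allows fragments to be joined through user-defined overhangs and, if the flanking sites are retained, released again for a further round of assembly.

The annotated backbone resembles a compact binary-type vector. It has a high-copy ColE1/pUC origin for propagation in E. coli, together with the broad-host-range IncP oriV and the trfA replication initiator gene that acts on it. Selection is by ampicillin through a bla gene under its own promoter. Nopaline-type left and right T-DNA border repeats flank the region spanning the sequence start, where the insert evidently lies, although the feature table does not annotate the insert itself. A short TetR fragment is probably a backbone remnant. Although the plasmid is listed as a bacterial expression vector, no promoter, tag or terminator driving the insert is annotated, and the record does not state that the fragment is expressed. The plasmid appears to serve mainly as a demonstration or intermediate of multi-fragment assembly.
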