Features (pLannotate 1.2.2; 8 found; start..end, strand, type, name):
    975..999     +  misc_feature   RB T-DNA repeat: right border repeat from nopaline C58 T-DNA
   1111..1131    -  CDS            TetR (fragment): tetracycline resistance regulatory protein; tetR
   1158..2303    -  CDS            trfA: TRFA_ECOLX - Experimental evidence at protein level: Swiss-Prot protein existence level 1. Also involved in plasmid copy number control, promoting intermolecular coupling of protein bound iterons at oriV, which inhibits replication initiation. From Escherichia coli.
   2639..3227    -  rep_origin     ori: high-copy-number ColE1/pMB1/pBR322/pUC origin of replication
   3398..4258    -  CDS            AmpR: β-lactamase; bla; confers resistance to ampicillin, carbenicillin, and related antibiotics
   4259..4363    -  promoter       AmpR promoter: bla
   4450..5081    -  rep_origin     oriV: incP origin of replication
   5173..5197    +  misc_feature   LB T-DNA repeat: left border repeat from nopaline C58 T-DNA
>Addgene plasmid #236103 | POC1358 | addgene full sequence | sequence record 473970 | Addgene NGS Result
CACTCTGTGACTTGGTCTCATGCCTTGTGTTGATACTAATGCGTTAATGTTCGGGGCAAGGGGTTCTACG
TGGCTAGTTAAATAGGTGCGTGATGCAAGATTTATACTAGATTTTTCAAATTTGGTCCGTATCTTGGAAA
CATGGGGCTGGCCGTCCACTATCTTGGTATGCGGTCGTTGTACTGGGAAATTAAGATGCCATTGTTGGTA
CTCACGTGTGTATATGAGGCTGTTTGTATCCATGTAGTGACGGTGGAGTAACAAGATGTTACGAAGTAGG
AATTTCGGGGTAGGTATCGAAGGATTAGATCATTCAGGCCTTCTTGCATCCGGCTCAGCCTGTGTACTAG
AGCGTGGGAATGCAAATACGTCCGTGGTTGCGGATCTGGGCCGCGGACCGGTGGGTGCGCCTTCTGGTGT
TGGGCGGTCTTTGAGGCAGACAGTGAGGTCTAGAGTTGGTTGATCTGTAGCTAAGACGTCACCTCAGAGT
TTATCAGTACTGTAGACTTTTCATTCAAGGTACCCCTGGTCGAAAATACGCGTGGTAGAATCGTTGTTGC
GCGTATCCTTTTTAAGACGGAAGCGCACCGGGGGGAATGGTGTGGTTAAGAGGGTTGGCATAACGCTAGG
CATGGTGGTTACGTACTGTATTCGACCCATTCGGTGATGTCATATGGCGTGGTGCCCAGACGACGCTAGA
CCGTAGACTATGGTCATTGTGGGAAGGAATCGCGACTTGCGGTTCTCACGGTTGAGAGTGGACCGGCCGA
GCTGACATTCTAACGAGTCGTTGCCACTTCTTTGCTTATTACTTCATAAACTCCAAATTCGGCATGATCG
GAGTCGGCGAGCAGTCAGTACCGGGGCGATGTGGGTTAAGGACGCCAAGTTTTCCATGCAGAACACGTGG
CGGTCATGACGTCGATCGGGTACAGATGAGACCAAGTCACGAAGTGGTTTAAACTATCAGTGTTTGACAG
GATATATTGGCGGGTAAACCTAAGAGAAAAGAGCGTTTATTAGAATAATCGGATATTTAAAAGGGCGTGA
AAAGGTTTATCCGTTCGTCCATTTGTATGTGCATGCCAACCACAGGGTTCCCCAGATCAGGCGCTGGCTG
CTGAACCCCCAGCCGGAACTGACCCCACAAGGCCCTAGCGTTTGCAATGCACCAGGTCATCATTGACCCA
GGCGTGTTCCACCAGGCCGCTGCCTCGCAACTCTTCGCAGGCTTCGCCGACCTGCTCGCGCCACTTCTTC
ACGCGGGTGGAATCCGATCCGCACATGAGGCGGAAGGTTTCCAGCTTGAGCGGGTACGGCTCCCGGTGCG
AGCTGAAATAGTCGAACATCCGTCGGGCCGTCGGCGACAGCTTGCGGTACTTCTCCCATATGAATTTCGT
GTAGTGGTCGCCAGCAAACAGCACGACGATTTCCTCGTCGATCAGGACCTGGCAACGGGACGTTTTCTTG
CCACGGTCCAGGACGCGGAAGCGGTGCAGCAGCGACACCGATTCCAGGTGCCCAACGCGGTCGGACGTGA
AGCCCATCGCCGTCGCCTGTAGGCGCGACAGGCATTCCTCGGCCTTCGTGTAATACCGGCCATTGATCGA
CCAGCCCAGGTCCTGGCAAAGCTCGTAGAACGTGAAGGTGATCGGCTCGCCGATAGGGGTGCGCTTCGCG
TACTCCAACACCTGCTGCCACACCAGTTCGTCATCGTCGGCCCGCAGCTCGACGCCGGTGTAGGTGATCT
TCACGTCCTTGTTGACGTGGAAAATGACCTTGTTTTGCAGCGCCTCGCGCGGGATTTTCTTGTTGCGCGT
GGTGAACAGGGCAGAGCGGGCCGTGTCGTTTGGCATCGCTCGCATCGTGTCCGGCCACGGCGCAATATCG
AACAAGGAAAGCTGCATTTCCTTGATCTGCTGCTTCGTGTGTTTCAGCAACGCGGCCTGCTTGGCCTCGC
TGACCTGTTTTGCCAGGTCCTCGCCGGCGGTTTTTCGCTTCTTGGTCGTCATAGTTCCTCGCGTGTCGAT
GGTCATCGACTTCGCCAAACCTGCCGCCTCCTGTTCAAGACGACGCGAACGCTCCACGGCGGCCGATGGC
GCGGGCAGGGCAGGGGGAGCCAGTTGCACGCTGTCGCGCTCGATCTTGGCCGTAGCTTGCTGGACCATCG
AGCCGACGGACTGGAAGGTTTCGCGGGGCGCACGCATGACGGTGCGGCTTGCGATGGTTTCGGCATCCTC
GGCGGAAAACCCCGCGTCGATCAGTTCTTGCCTGTATGCCTTCCGGTCAAACGTCCGATTCATTCACCCT
CCTTGCGGGATTGCCCCGACTCACGCCGGGGCAATGTGCCCTTATTCCTGATTTGACCCGCCTGGTGCCT
TGGTGTCCAGATAATCCACCTTATCGGCAATGAAGTCGGTCCCGTAGACCGTCTGGCCGTCCTTCTCGTA
CTTGGTATTCCGAATCTTGCCCTGCACGAATACCAGCGACCCCTTGCCCAAATACTTGCCGTGGGCCTCG
GCCTGAGAGCCAAAACACTTGATGCGGAAGAAGTCGGTGCGCTCCTGCTTGTCGCCGGCATCGTTGCGCC
ACATCTAGGATCTGCCAGGAACCGTAAAAAGGCCGCGTTGCTGGCGTTTTTCCATAGGCTCCGCCCCCCT
GACGAGCATCACAAAAATCGACGCTCAAGTCAGAGGTGGCGAAACCCGACAGGACTATAAAGATACCAGG
CGTTTCCCCCTGGAAGCTCCCTCGTGCGCTCTCCTGTTCCGACCCTGCCGCTTACCGGATACCTGTCCGC
CTTTCTCCCTTCGGGAAGCGTGGCGCTTTCTCATAGCTCACGCTGTAGGTATCTCAGTTCGGTGTAGGTC
GTTCGCTCCAAGCTGGGCTGTGTGCACGAACCCCCCGTTCAGCCCGACCGCTGCGCCTTATCCGGTAACT
ATCGTCTTGAGTCCAACCCGGTAAGACACGACTTATCGCCACTGGCAGCAGCCACTGGTAACAGGATTAG
CAGAGCGAGGTATGTAGGCGGTGCTACAGAGTTCTTGAAGTGGTGGCCTAACTACGGCTACACTAGAAGA
ACAGTATTTGGTATCTGCGCTCTGCTGAAGCCAGTTACCTTCGGAAAAAGAGTTGGTAGCTCTTGATCCG
GCAAACAAACCACCGCTGGTAGCGGTGGTTTTTTTGTTTGCAAGCAGCAGATTACGCGCAGAAAAAAAGG
ATCTCAAGAAGATCCTTTGATCTTTTCTACGGGGTCTGACGCTCAGTGGAACGAAAACTCACGTTAAGGG
ATTTTGGTCATGAGATTATCAAAAAGGATCTTCACCTAGATCCTTTTAAATTAAAAATGAAGTTTTAAAT
CAATCTAAAGTATATATGAGTAAACTTGGTCTGACAGTTACCAATGCTTAATCAGTGAGGCACCTATCTC
AGCGATCTGTCTATTTCGTTCATCCATAGTTGCCTGACTCCCCGTCGTGTAGATAACTACGATACGGGAG
GGCTTACCATCTGGCCCCAGTGCTGCAATGATACCGCGAGAACCACGCTCACCGGCTCCAGATTTATCAG
CAATAAACCAGCCAGCCGGAAGGGCCGAGCGCAGAAGTGGTCCTGCAACTTTATCCGCCTCCATCCAGTC
TATTAATTGTTGCCGGGAAGCTAGAGTAAGTAGTTCGCCAGTTAATAGTTTGCGCAACGTTGTTGCCATT
GCTACAGGCATCGTGGTGTCACGCTCGTCGTTTGGTATGGCTTCATTCAGCTCCGGTTCCCAACGATCAA
GGCGAGTTACATGATCCCCCATGTTGTGCAAAAAAGCGGTTAGCTCCTTCGGTCCTCCGATCGTTGTCAG
AAGTAAGTTGGCCGCAGTGTTATCACTCATGGTTATGGCAGCACTGCATAATTCTCTTACTGTCATGCCA
TCCGTAAGATGCTTTTCTGTGACTGGTGAGTACTCAACCAAGTCATTCTGAGAATAGTGTATGCGGCGAC
CGAGTTGCTCTTGCCCGGCGTCAATACGGGATAATACCGCGCCACATAGCAGAACTTTAAAAGTGCTCAT
CATTGGAAAACGTTCTTCGGGGCGAAAACTCTCAAGGATCTTACCGCTGTTGAGATCCAGTTCGATGTAA
CCCACTCGTGCACCCAACTGATCTTCAGCATCTTTTACTTTCACCAGCGTTTCTGGGTGAGCAAAAACAG
GAAGGCAAAATGCCGCAAAAAAGGGAATAAGGGCGACACGGAAATGTTGAATACTCATACTCTTCCTTTT
TCAATATTATTGAAGCATTTATCAAGGTTATTGTCTCATGAGCGGATACATATTTGAATGTATTTAGAAA
AATAAACAAATAGGGGTTCCGCGCACGAATTGGCCAGCGCTGCCATTTTTGGGGTGAGGCCGTTCGCGGC
CGAGGGGCGCAGCCCCTGGGGGGATGGGAGGCCCGCGTTAGCGGGCCGGGAGGGTTCGAGAAGGGGGGGC
ACCCCCCTTCGGCGTGCGCGGTCACGCGCACAGGGCGCAGCCCTGGTTAAAAACAAGGTTTATAAATATT
GGTTTAAAAGCAGGTTAAAAGACAGGTTAGCGGTGGCCGAAAAACGGGCGGAAACCCTTGCAAATGCTGG
ATTTTCTGCCTGTGGACAGCCCCTCAAATGTCAATAGGTGCGCCCCTCATCTGTCAGCACTCTGCCCCTC
AAGTGTCAAGGATCGCGCCCCTCATCTGTCAGTAGTCGCGCCCCTCAAGTGTCAATACCGCAGGGCACTT
ATCCCCAGGCTTGTCCACATCATCTGTGGGAAACTCGCGTAAAATCAGGCGTTTTCGCCGATTTGCGAGG
CTGGCCAGCTCCACGTCGCCGGCCGAAATCGAGCCTGCCCCTCATCTGTCAACGCCGCGCCGGGTGAGTC
GGCCCCTCAAGTGTCAACGTCCGCCCCTCATCTGTCAGTGAGGGCCAAGTTTTCCGCGAGGTATCCACAA
CGCCGGCGGCCGCGGTGTCTCGCACACGGCTTCGACGGCGTTTCTGGCGCGTTTGCAGGGCCATAGACGG
CCGCCAGCCCAGCGGCGAGGGCAACCAGCCCGGTGAGCGTCGCAAAGGAGATCCTGATCTGACTGATGGG
CTGCCTGTATCGAGTGGTGATTTTGTGCCGAGCTGCCGGTCGGGGAGCTGTTGGCTGGCTGGTGGCAGGA
TATATTGTGGTGTAAACAAATTGACGCTTAGACAACTTAATAACACATTGCGGACGTTTTTAATGTACTG
GGGTGGATGCAGTGGGCCC
